Addgene plasmid #177117: pUAST-pHuji-GINKO2
Purpose: Genetically encoded green fluorescent potassium ion indicator GINKO2 and red fluorescent pH indicator pHuji fusion
Depositing lab: Robert Campbell. Depositing organization: University of Alberta. Publication: A sensitive and specific genetically-encoded potassium ion biosensor for in vivo applications across the tree of life. Wu SY, Wen Y, Serre NBC, Laursen CCH, Dietz AG, Taylor BR, Drobizhev M, Molina RS, Aggarwal A, Rancic V, Becker M, Ballanyi K, Podgorski K, Hirase H, Nedergaard M, Fendrych M, Lemieux MJ, Eberl DF, Kay AR, Campbell RE, Shen Y. PLoS Biol. 2022 Sep 6;20(9):e3001772. doi: 10.1371/journal.pbio.3001772. eCollection 2022 Sep. PubMed 36067248.
Backbone
  Vector backbone: pUAST
  Vector type: Insect Expression
Growth in bacteria
  Bacterial resistance: Ampicillin, 100 μg/mL
  Growth temperature: 37°C
  Growth strain: DH5alpha
  Copy number: High Copy
Gene/Insert
  Gene/Insert name: pHuji-GINKO2
  Species: Synthetic
  Promoter: hsp70 promoter
  Cloning method: Gibson Cloning
  Sequencing primers: 5′ GCAACTACTGAAATCTGCCAAG; 3′ GAAATTTGTGATGCTATTGC
Terms and licenses: Academic/Nonprofit Terms; Industry Terms: Not Available to Industry
Depositor comments: Please visit https://www.biorxiv.org/content/10.1101/2021.10.07.463410v1 for bioRxiv preprint.
How to cite: pUAST-pHuji-GINKO2 was a gift from Robert Campbell (Addgene plasmid # 177117 ; http://n2t.net/addgene:177117 ; RRID:Addgene_177117)
