[The description below was written by a language model from this plasmid's Addgene catalogue record and pLannotate feature annotations shown in this document.]
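Description:
pUAST-pHuji-GINKO2 is a Drosophila expression and P-element transformation plasmid built on the pUAST backbone, about 10.8 kb in the sequenced record. In bacteria it is maintained as a high-copy plasmid through a ColE1/pUC-type origin and selected with ampicillin via the β-lactamase gene. For fly work, the expression cassette and a mini-white eye-colour marker lie between the P element 5′ and 3′ ends. This allows transposase-mediated integration into the germline, and transformants can be identified by restored eye pigmentation in a white mutant background.

The payload is a synthetic fusion, inserted by Gibson cloning, of the red fluorescent pH indicator pHuji and the green fluorescent potassium indicator GINKO2. In the feature table pHuji is annotated as mApple, the red protein it most closely matches. GINKO2 appears as an EGFP fragment, the E. coli potassium-binding protein Kbp, and a second GFP-family fragment (labelled as a Venus C-terminal piece). This pattern fits a sensor in which Kbp is inserted into a split GFP scaffold, so that K⁺-induced conformational change alters green fluorescence.

Transcription is driven by five tandem Gal4-binding UAS sites upstream of the Drosophila hsp70 minimal promoter. Expression therefore depends on a Gal4 driver, giving tissue-specific control in crosses. The cassette ends with the SV40 small t intron and SV40 polyadenylation signal; the annotated T antigen and NLS fragments are remnants of this SV40 3′ region rather than expressed parts.

The construct is intended for potassium imaging in flies. The co-expressed pH reporter gives a red readout of pH alongside the green potassium signal, presumably so that pH-related changes can be told apart from K⁺ responses.
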