Features (pLannotate 1.2.2; 23 found; start..end, strand, type, name):
     39..271     -  misc_feature   P element 3' end: P element 3' end
    313..334     -  misc_feature   MCS (fragment): pUC18/19 multiple cloning site
    333..427     +  protein_bind   5X UAS: five tandem copies of the "ScaI site" 17-mer CGGAGTACTGTCCTCCG, an upstream activating sequence (UAS) that efficiently binds yeast Gal4 (Webster et al., 1988; Pfeiffer et al., 2010) GAL4
    446..684     +  promoter       hsp70 promoter: Drosophila melanogaster hsp70Bb promoter
    704..1411    +  CDS            mApple: mApple is a basic (constitutively fluorescent) red fluorescent protein published in 2008, derived from Discosoma sp.. It is reported to be a rapidly-maturing monomer with high acid sensitivity.
   1442..1876    +  CDS            EGFP (fragment): the original enhanced GFP (Yang et al., 1996) mammalian codon-optimized
   1886..2323    +  CDS            kbp: KBP_ECOLI - Also known as ygaU, yzzM. Experimental evidence at protein level: Swiss-Prot protein existence level 1. Highly specific potassium binding protein that is required for normal growth in the presence of high levels of external K(+). May act as a sensor of cytoplasmic K(+) concentration. Binds a single K(+) ion, which induces a large conformational change. Can also bind the larger alkali metal ions Rb(+) and Cs(+), and NH(4)(+) (PubMed:27112601). May be involved in the regulation of peptidoglycan cross-linking (PubMed:25422305). From Escherichia coli (strain K12).
   2354..2603    +  CDS            VC155 (fragment): C-terminal fragment of mVenus for use in bimolecular fluorescence complementation (BiFC) (Kodama and Hu, 2010)
   2628..2702    +  CDS            small t antigen (fragment): SV40 (simian virus 40) small t antigen
   2704..2769    +  intron         small t intron: SV40 (simian virus 40) small t antigen intron
   2899..2919    +  CDS            SV40 NLS: nuclear localization signal of SV40 (simian virus 40) large T antigen
   2926..3060    +  CDS            LT_POVHA (fragment): Protein inferred from homology: Swiss-Prot protein existence level 3. Isoform large T antigen is a key early protein essential for both driving viral replication and inducing cellular transformation. Plays a role in viral genome replication by driving entry of quiescent cells into the cell cycle and by autoregulating the synthesis of viral early mRNA. Displays highly oncogenic activities by corrupting the host cellular checkpoint mechanisms that guard cell division and the transcription, replication, and repair of DNA. Participates in the modulation of cellular gene expression preceeding viral
   3085..3168    +  CDS            large T antigen (fragment): large T antigen from SV40 (simian virus 40)
   3191..3325    +  polyA_signal   SV40 poly(A) signal: SV40 polyadenylation signal
   3343..7462    +  gene           mini-white: white; This modified version of the white gene lacks part of the first intron.
   7473..8058    -  misc_feature   P element 5' end: No description available
   8059..8287    -  CDS            mini-white (fragment): Drosophila white gene eye color pigment; white; This is a modified version of the white gene lacking part of the first intron.
   8293..8881    -  rep_origin     ori: high-copy-number ColE1/pMB1/pBR322/pUC origin of replication
   9052..9912    -  CDS            AmpR: β-lactamase; bla; confers resistance to ampicillin, carbenicillin, and related antibiotics
   9913..10017   -  promoter       AmpR promoter: bla
  10112..10147   +  CDS            rop (fragment): Rop protein, which maintains plasmids at low copy number; rop
  10249..10318   +  misc_feature   bom (fragment): basis of mobility region from pBR322
  10317..39      -  gene           mini-white (fragment) (across the origin): white; This modified version of the white gene lacks part of the first intron.
>Addgene plasmid #177117 | pUAST-pHuji-GINKO2 | addgene full sequence | sequence record 348391 | Addgene NGS Result
TGCGAGCACCCGGAAGCTCACGATGAGAATGGCCAGACCATGATGAAATAACATAAGGTGGTCCCGTCGG
CAAGAGACATCCACTTAACGTATGCTTGCAATAAGTGCGAGTGAAAGGAATAGTATTCTGAGTGTCGTAT
TGAGTCTGAGTGAGACAGCGATATGATTGTTGATTAACCCTTAGCATGTCCGTGGGGTTTGAATTAACTC
ATAATATTAATTAGACGAAATTATTTTTAAAGTTTTATTTTTAATAATTTGCGAGTACGCAAAGCTTGGC
TGCATCCAACGCGTTGGGAGCTCTCCGGATCCAAGCTTGCATGCCTGCAGGTCGGAGTACTGTCCTCCGA
GCGGAGTACTGTCCTCCGAGCGGAGTACTGTCCTCCGAGCGGAGTACTGTCCTCCGAGCGGAGTACTGTC
CTCCGAGCGGAGACTCTAGCGAGCGCCGGAGTATAAATAGAGGCGCTTCGTCTACGGAGCGACAATTCAA
TTCAAACAAGCAAAGTGAACACGTCGCTAAGCGAAAGCTAAGCAAATAAACAAGCGCAGCTGAACAAGCT
AAACAATCTGCAGTAAAGTGCAAGTTAAAGTGAATCAATTAAAAGTAACCAGCAACCAAGTAAATCAACT
GCAACTACTGAAATCTGCCAAGAAGTAATTATTGAATACAAGAAGAGAACTCTGAATAGGGAATTGGGAA
TTCATGGTGAGCAAGGGCGAGGAGAATAACATGGCCATCATCAAGGAGTTCATGCGCTTCAAGGTGCACA
TGGAGGGCTCCGTGAACGGCCACGAGTTCGAGATCGAGGGCGAGGGCGAGGGCCGCCCCTACGAGGCCTT
TCAGACCGCTAAGCTGAAGGTGACCAAGGGTGGCCCCCTGCCCTTCGCCTGGGACATCCTGTCCCCTCAG
TTCATGTACGGCTCCAAGGTCTACATTAAGCACCCAGCCGACATCCCCGACTACTTCAAGCTGTCCTTCC
CCGAGGGCTTCAGGTGGGAGCGCGTGATGAACTTCGAGGACGGCGGCATTATTCACGTTAACCAGGACTC
CTCCCTGCAGGACGGCGTGTTCATCTACAAGGTGAAGCTGCGCGGCACCAACTTCCCCTCCGACGGCCCC
GTAATGCAGAAGAAGACCATGGGCTGGGAGGCCTCCGAGGAGCGGATGTACCCCGAGGACGGCGCCCTGA
AGAGCGAGATTAAGTATAGGCTGAAGCTGAAGGACGGCGGCCACTACGCCGCCGAGGTCAAGACCACCTA
CAAGGCCAAGAAGCCCGTGCAGCTGCCCGGCGCCTACATCGTGGACATCAAGTTGGACATCGTGTCCCAC
AACGAGGACTACACCATCGTGGAACAGTACGAACGCGCCGAGGGCCGCCACTCCACCGGCGGCATGGACG
AGCTGTACAAGGGCGGTACAGGAGGTAGTACTGGCTCGAGCATGGTGAGCAAGGGCGAGGAGCTGTTCAC
CGGGGTGGTGCCCATCCTGGTCGAGCTGGACGGCGACGTAAACGGCCACAAGTTCAGCGTGTACGGCGAG
GGTGAGGGCGATGCCACCTACGGCAAGCTGACCCTGAAGTTCATCTGCACCACCGGCAAGCTGCCCGTGC
CCTGGCCCACTCTCGTGACCACCCTGACCTACGGCGTGCAGTGCTTCAGCCGCTACCCCGACCACATGAA
GCAGCACGACTTCTTCAAGTCCGCCATGCCCGAAGGCTACACCCAGGAGCGCACCATCTTCTTCGAGGAC
GACGGCAACTACAAGACCCGCGCCGAGGTGAAGTTCGAGGGCGACACCCTGGTGAACCGCATCGAGCTGG
AGGGCATCGACTTCAAGGAGGACGGCAACATTCTGGGGCACAAGCTGGAGTACAACCTGCCGGACGGCCT
GTTCAACTTCGTGAAGGACGCCGGCGAGAAGCTGTGGGATGCCGTGACAGGCCAGCACGACAAGGACGAC
CAGGCCAAGAAGGTGTGGGAACACCTGCACAAGACCGGCATCCCCGACGCCGACAAAGTGAACATCCAGG
TCGCCGACGGCAAGGCCACAGTGGCAGGCGACGGACTGAGCCAGGAAGCCAAAGAAAAGATCCTGGTGGC
CGTGGGCAACATCAGCGGAATCGCCAGCGTGGACGACCAAGTGAAAACCGCCACCCCTGCCACCGCCAGC
CAGTTCTACACAGTGAAGTCCGGCGACACCCTGAGCGCCATCAGCAATCAGGTGTACGGCAACGCCGACC
TGTACAACAAGATTTTCGAGGCCAACAAGCCCATGCTGAAGTCCCCCGACAAAATCTACCCCGGCCAGGT
GCTGAGAATCCCCTATGCTGCTAATAACGTCTATATCAAGGCCGACAAGGAGAAGAACGGCATCAAGGCG
AACTTCAAGATCCGCCACAACATCGAGGACGGCGGCGTGCAGCTCGCCTACCACTACCAGCAGAACACCC
CCATCGGCGACGGCCCCGTGCTGCTGCCCGACAACCACTACCTGAGCGTGCAGTCCAGACTTTCTAAAGA
CCCCAACGAGAAGCGCGATCACATGGTCCTGCTGGAGTTCGTGACCGCCGCCGGGATCACTCTCGGCATG
GACGAGCTGTACATGTAACTCGAGGGTACCTCTAGAGGATCTTTGTGAAGGAACCTTACTTCTGTGGTGT
GACATAATTGGACAAACTACCTACAGAGATTTAAAGCTCTAAGGTAAATATAAAATTTTTAAGTGTATAA
TGTGTTAAACTACTGATTCTAATTGTTTGTGTATTTTAGATTCCAACCTATGGAACTGATGAATGGGAGC
AGTGGTGGAATGCCTTTAATGAGGAAAACCTGTTTTGCTCAGAAGAAATGCCATCTAGTGATGATGAGGC
TACTGCTGACTCTCAACATTCTACTCCTCCAAAAAAGAAGAGAAAGGTAGAAGACCCCAAGGACTTTCCT
TCAGAATTGCTAAGTTTTTTGAGTCATGCTGTGTTTAGTAATAGAACTCTTGCTTGCTTTGCTATTTACA
CCACAAAGGAAAAAGCTGCACTGCTATACAAGAAAATTATGGAAAAATATTTGATGTATAGTGCCTTGAC
TAGAGATCATAATCAGCCATACCACATTTGTAGAGGTTTTACTTGCTTTAAAAAACCTCCCACACCTCCC
CCTGAACCTGAAACATAAAATGAATGCAATTGTTGTTGTTAACTTGTTTATTGCAGCTTATAATGGTTAC
AAATAAAGCAATAGCATCACAAATTTCACAAATAAAGCATTTTTTTCACTGCATTCTAGTTGTGGTTTGT
CCAAACTCATCAATGTATCTTATCATGTCTGGATCCACTAGAAGGCCTAATTCTAGTATGTATGTAAGTT
AATAAAACCCATTTTTGCGGAAAGTAGATAAAAAAAACATTTTTTTTTTTTACTGCACTGGATATCATTG
AACTTATCTGATCAGTTTTAAATTTACTTCGATCCAAGGGTATTTGATGTACCAGGTTCTTTCGATTACC
TCTCACTCAAAATGACATTCCACTCAAAGTCAGCGCTGTTTGCCTCCTTCTCTGTCCACAGAAATATCGC
CGTCTCTTTCGCCGCTGCGTCCGCTATCTCTTTCGCCACCGTTTGTAGCGTTACGTAGCGTCAATGTCCG
CCTTCAGTTGCATTTTGTCAGCGGTTTCGTGACGAAGCTCCAAGCGGTTTACGCCATCAATTAAACACAA
AGTGCTGTGCCAAAACTCCTCTCGCTTCTTATTTTTGTTTGTTTTTTGAGTGATTGGGGTGGTGATTGGT
TTTGGGTGGGTAAGCAGGGGAAAGTGTGAAAAATCCCGGCAATGGGCCAAGAGGATCAGGAGCTATTAAT
TCGCGGAGGCAGCAAACACCCATCTGCCGAGCATCTGAACAATGTGAGTAGTACATGTGCATACATCTTA
AGTTCACTTGATCTATAGGAACTGCGATTGCAACATCAAATTGTCTGCGGCGTGAGAACTGCGACCCACA
AAAATCCCAAACCGCAATTGCACAAACAAATAGTGACACGAAACAGATTATTCTGGTAGCTGTTCTCGCT
ATATAAGACAATTTTTGAGATCATATCATGATCAAGACATCTAAAGGCATTCATTTTCGACTATATTCTT
TTTTACAAAAAATATAACAACCAGATATTTTAAGCTGATCCTAGATGCACAAAAAATAAATAAAAGTATA
AACCTACTTCGTAGGATACTTCGGGGTACTTTTTGTTCGGGGTTAGATGAGCATAACGCTTGTAGTTGAT
ATTTGAGATCCCCTATCATTGCAGGGTGACAGCGGAGCGGCTTCGCAGAGCTGCATTAACCAGGGCTTCG
GGCAGGCCAAAAACTACGGCACGCTCCGGCCACCCAGTCCGCCGGAGGACTCCGGTTCAGGGAGCGGCCA
ACTAGCCGAGAACCTCACCTATGCCTGGCACAATATGGACATCTTTGGGGCGGTCAATCAGCCGGGCTCC
GGATGGCGGCAGCTGGTCAACCGGACACGCGGACTATTCTGCAACGAGCGACACATACCGGCGCCCAGGA
AACATTTGCTCAAGAACGGTGAGTTTCTATTCGCAGTCGGCTGATCTGTGTGAAATCTTAATAAAGGGTC
CAATTACCAATTTGAAACTCAGTTTGCGGCGTGGCCTATCCGGGCGAACTTTTGGCCGTGATGGGCAGTT
CCGGTGCCGGAAAGACGACCCTGCTGAATGCCCTTGCCTTTCGATCGCCGCAGGGCATCCAAGTATCGCC
ATCCGGGATGCGACTGCTCAATGGCCAACCTGTGGACGCCAAGGAGATGCAGGCCAGGTGCGCCTATGTC
CAGCAGGATGACCTCTTTATCGGCTCCCTAACGGCCAGGGAACACCTGATTTTCCAAGCCATGGTGCGGA
TGCCACGACATCTGACCTATCGGCAGCGAGTGGCCCGCGTGGATCAGGTGATCCAGGAGCTTTCGCTCAG
CAAATGTCAGCACACGATCATCGGTGTGCCCGGCAGGGTGAAAGGTCTGTCCGGCGGAGAAAGGAAGCGT
CTGGCATTCGCCTCCGAGGCTCTAACCGATCCGCCGCTTCTGATCTGCGATGAGCCCACCTCCGGACTGG
ACTCCTTTACCGCCCACAGCGTCGTCCAGGTGCTGAAGAAGCTGTCGCAGAAGGGCAAGACCGTCATCCT
GACCATTCATCAGCCGTCTTCCGAGCTGTTTGAGCTCTTTGACAAGATCCTTCTGATGGCCGAGGGCAGG
GTAGCTTTCTTGGGCACTCCCAGCGAAGCCGTCGACTTCTTTTCCTAGTGAGTTCGATGTGTTTATTAAG
GGTATCTAGTATTACATAACATCTCAACTCCTATCCAGCGTGGGTGCCCAGTGTCCTACCAACTACAATC
CGGCGGACTTTTACGTACAGGTGTTGGCCGTTGTGCCCGGACGGGAGATCGAGTCCCGTGATCGGATCGC
CAAGATATGCGACAATTTTGCCATTAGCAAAGTAGCCCGGGATATGGAGCAGTTGTTGGCCACCAAAAAT
CTGGAGAAGCCACTGGAGCAGCCGGAGAATGGGTACACCTACAAGGCCACCTGGTTCATGCAGTTCCGGG
CGGTCCTGTGGCGATCCTGGCTGTCGGTGCTCAAGGAACCACTCCTCGTAAAAGTGCGACTTATTCAGAC
AACGGTGAGTGGTTCCAGTGGAAACAAATGATATAACGCTTACAATTCTTGGAAACAAATTCGCTAGATT
TTAGATAGAATTGCCTGATTCCACACCCTTCTTAGTTTTTTTCAATGAGATGTATAGTTTATAGTTTTGC
AGAAGATAAATAAATTTCATTTAACTCGCGAATATTAATGAGATGCGAGTAACATTTTAATTTGCAGATG
GTTGCCATCTTGATTGGCCTCATCTTTTTGGGCCAACAACTCACGCAAGTGGGTGTGATGAATATCAACG
GAGCCATCTTCCTCTTCCTGACCAACATGACCTTTCAAAACGTCTTTGCCACGATAAATGTAAGTCATGT
TTAGAATACATTTGCATTTCAATAATTTACTAACTTTCTAATGAATCGATTCGATTTAGGTGTTCACCTC
AGAGCTGCCAGTTTTTATGAGGGAGGCCCGAAGTCGACTTTATCGCTGTGACACATACTTTCTGGGCAAA
ACGATTGCCGAATTGCCGCTTTTTCTCACAGTGCCACTGGTCTTCACGGCGATTGCCTATCCGATGATCG
GACTGCGGGCCGGAGTGCTGCACTTCTTCAACTGCCTGGCGCTGGTCACTCTGGTGGCCAATGTGTCAAC
GTCCTTCGGATATCTAATATCCTGCGCCAGCTCCTCGACCTCGATGGCGCTGTCTGTGGGTCCGCCGGTT
ATCATACCATTCCTGCTCTTTGGCGGCTTCTTCTTGAACTCGGGCTCGGTGCCAGTATACCTCAAATGGT
TGTCGTACCTCTCATGGTTCCGTTACGCCAACGAGGGTCTGCTGATTAACCAATGGGCGGACGTGGAGCC
GGGCGAAATTAGCTGCACATCGTCGAACACCACGTGCCCCAGTTCGGGCAAGGTCATCCTGGAGACGCTT
AACTTCTCCGCCGCCGATCTGCCGCTGGACTACGTGGGTCTGGCCATTCTCATCGTGAGCTTCCGGGTGC
TCGCATATCTGGCTCTAAGACTTCGGGCCCGACGCAAGGAGTAGCCGACATATATCCGAAATAACTGCTT
GTTTTTTTTTTTTACCATTATTACCATCGTGTTTACTGTTTATTGCCCCCTCAAAAAGCTAATGTAATTA
TATTTGTGCCAATAAAAACAAGATATGACCTATAGAATACAAGTATTTCCCCTTCGAACATCCCCACAAG
TAGACTTTGGATTTGTCTTCTAACCAAAAGACTTACACACCTGCATACCTTACATCAAAAACTCGTTTAT
CGCTACATAAAACACCGGGATATATTTTTTATATACATACTTTTCAAATCGCGCGCCCTCTTCATAATTC
ACCTCCACCACACCACGTTTCGTAGTTGCTCTTTCGCTGTCTCCCACCCGCTCTCCGCAACACATTCACC
TTTTGTTCGACGACCTTGGAGCGACTGTCGTTAGTTCCGCGCGATTCGGTTCGCTCAAATGGTTCCGAGT
GGTTCATTTCGTCTCAATAGAAATTAGTAATAAATATTTGTATGTACAATTTATTTGCTCCAATATATTT
GTATATATTTCCCTCACAGCTATATTTATTCTAATTTAATATTATGACTTTTTAAGGTAATTTTTTGTGA
CCTGTTCGGAGTGATTAGCGTTACAATTTGAACTGAAAGTGACATCCAGTGTTTGTTCCTTGTGTAGATG
CATCTCAAAAAAATGGTGGGCATAATAGTGTTGTTTATATATATCAAAAATAACAACTATAATAATAAGA
ATACATTTAATTTAGAAAATGCTTGGATTTCACTGGAACTAGAATTAATTCGGCTGCTGCTCTAAACGAC
GCATTTCGTACTCCAAAGTACGAATTTTTTCCCTCAAGCTCTTATTTTCATTAAACAATGAACAGGACCT
AACGCACAGTCACGTTATTGTTTACATAAATGATTTTTTTTACTATTCAAACTTACTCTGTTTGTGTACT
CCCACTGGTATAGCCTTCTTTTATCTTTTCTGGTTCAGGCTCTATCACTTTACTAGGTACGGCATCTGCG
TTGAGTCGCCTCCTTTTAAATGTCTGACCTTTTGCAGGTGCAGCCTTCCACTGCGAATCATTAAAGTGGG
TATCACAAATTTGGGAGTTTTCACCAAGGCTGCACCCAAGGCTCTGCTCCCACAATTTTCTCTTAATAGC
ACACTTCGGCACGTGAATTAATTTTACTCCAGTCACAGCTTTGCAGCAAAATTTGCAATATTTCATTTTT
TTTTATTCCACGTAAGGGTTAATGTTTTCAAAAAAAAATTCGTCCGCACACAACCTTTCCTCTCAACAAG
CAAACGTGCACTGAATTTAAGTGTATACTTCGGTAAGCTTCGGCTATCGACGGGACCACCTTATGTTATT
TCATCATGGGCCAGACCCACGTAGTCCAGCGGCAGATCGGCGGCGGAGAAGTTAAGCGTCTCCAGGATGA
CCTTGCCCGAACTGGGGCACGTGGTGTTCGACGATGTGCAGCTAATTTCGCCCGGCTCCACGTCCGCCCA
TTGGTTAATCAGCAGACCCTCGTTGGCGTAACGGAACCATGAGAGGTACGACAACCATTTGAGGTATACT
GGCACCGAGCCCGAGTTCAAGAAGAAGGCGTTTTTCCATAGGCTCCGCCCCCCTGACGAGCATCACAAAA
ATCGACGCTCAAGTCAGAGGTGGCGAAACCCGACAGGACTATAAAGATACCAGGCGTTTCCCCCTGGAAG
CTCCCTCGTGCGCTCTCCTGTTCCGACCCTGCCGCTTACCGGATACCTGTCCGCCTTTCTCCCTTCGGGA
AGCGTGGCGCTTTCTCATAGCTCACGCTGTAGGTATCTCAGTTCGGTGTAGGTCGTTCGCTCCAAGCTGG
GCTGTGTGCACGAACCCCCCGTTCAGCCCGACCGCTGCGCCTTATCCGGTAACTATCGTCTTGAGTCCAA
CCCGGTAAGACACGACTTATCGCCACTGGCAGCAGCCACTGGTAACAGGATTAGCAGAGCGAGGTATGTA
GGCGGTGCTACAGAGTTCTTGAAGTGGTGGCCTAACTACGGCTACACTAGAAGAACAGTATTTGGTATCT
GCGCTCTGCTGAAGCCAGTTACCTTCGGAAAAAGAGTTGGTAGCTCTTGATCCGGCAAACAAACCACCGC
TGGTAGCGGTGGTTTTTTTGTTTGCAAGCAGCAGATTACGCGCAGAAAAAAAGGATCTCAAGAAGATCCT
TTGATCTTTTCTACGGGGTCTGACGCTCAGTGGAACGAAAACTCACGTTAAGGGATTTTGGTCATGAGAT
TATCAAAAAGGATCTTCACCTAGATCCTTTTAAATTAAAAATGAAGTTTTAAATCAATCTAAAGTATATA
TGAGTAAACTTGGTCTGACAGTTACCAATGCTTAATCAGTGAGGCACCTATCTCAGCGATCTGTCTATTT
CGTTCATCCATAGTTGCCTGACTCCCCGTCGTGTAGATAACTACGATACGGGAGGGCTTACCATCTGGCC
CCAGTGCTGCAATGATACCGCGAGACCCACGCTCACCGGCTCCAGATTTATCAGCAATAAACCAGCCAGC
CGGAAGGGCCGAGCGCAGAAGTGGTCCTGCAACTTTATCCGCCTCCATCCAGTCTATTAATTGTTGCCGG
GAAGCTAGAGTAAGTAGTTCGCCAGTTAATAGTTTGCGCAACGTTGTTGCCATTGCTACAGGCATCGTGG
TGTCACGCTCGTCGTTTGGTATGGCTTCATTCAGCTCCGGTTCCCAACGATCAAGGCGAGTTACATGATC
CCCCATGTTGTGCAAAAAAGCGGTTAGCTCCTTCGGTCCTCCGATCGTTGTCAGAAGTAAGTTGGCCGCA
GTGTTATCACTCATGGTTATGGCAGCACTGCATAATTCTCTTACTGTCATGCCATCCGTAAGATGCTTTT
CTGTGACTGGTGAGTACTCAACCAAGTCATTCTGAGAATAGTGTATGCGGCGACCGAGTTGCTCTTGCCC
GGCGTCAATACGGGATAATACCGCGCCACATAGCAGAACTTTAAAAGTGCTCATCATTGGAAAACGTTCT
TCGGGGCGAAAACTCTCAAGGATCTTACCGCTGTTGAGATCCAGTTCGATGTAACCCACTCGTGCACCCA
ACTGATCTTCAGCATCTTTTACTTTCACCAGCGTTTCTGGGTGAGCAAAAACAGGAAGGCAAAATGCCGC
AAAAAAGGGAATAAGGGCGACACGGAAATGTTGAATACTCATACTCTTCCTTTTTCAATATTATTGAAGC
ATTTATCAGGGTTATTGTCTCATGAGCGGATACATATTTGAATGTATTTAGAAAAATAAACAAATAGGGG
TTCCGCGCACATTTCCCCGAAAAGTGCCACCTGACGTCTAAGAAACCATTATTATCATGACATTAACCTA
TAAAAATAGGCGTATCACGAGGCCCTTTCGTCTCGCGCGTTTCGGTGATGACGGTGAAAACCTCTGACAC
ATGCAGCTCCCGGAGACGGTCACAGCTTGTCTGTAAGCGGATGCCGGGAGCAGACAAGCCCGTCAGGGCG
CGTCAGCGGGTGTTGGCGGGTGTCGGGGCTGGCTTAACTATGCGGCATCAGAGCAGATTGTACTGAGAGT
GCACCATATGCGGTGTGAAATACCGCACCGAATCGCGCGGAACTAACGACAGTCGCTCCAAGGTCGTCGA
ACAAAAGGTGAATGTGTTGCGGAGAGCGGGTGGGAGACAGCGAAAGAGCAACTACGAAACGTGGTGTGGT
GGAGGTGAATTATGAAGAGGGCGCGCGATTTGAAAAGTATGTATATAAAAAATATATCCCGGTGTTTTAT
GTAGCGATAAACGAGTTTTTGATGTAAGGTATGCAGGTGTGTAAGTCTTTTGGTTAGAAGACAAATCCAA
AGTCTACTTGTGGGGATGTTCGAAGGGGAAATACTTGTATTCTATAGGTCATATCTTGTTTTTATTGGCA
CAAATATAATTACATTAGCTTTTTGAGGGGGCAATAAACAGTAAACACGATGGTAATAATGGTAAAAAAA
AAAAACAAGCAGTTATTTCGGATATATGTCGGCTACTCCTTGCGTCGGGCCCGAAGTCTTAGAGCCAGAT
A
